Addgene plasmid #149630: pBSV2G_P0031-sgRNAflaB
Purpose: flaB gRNA expression in B. burgdorferi
Depositing lab: Christine Jacobs-Wagner. Depositing organization: Yale University. Publication: A CRISPR interference platform for selective downregulation of gene expression in Borrelia burgdorferi. Takacs CN, Scott M, Chang Y, Kloos ZA, Irnov I, Rosa PA, Liu J, Jacobs-Wagner C. Appl Environ Microbiol. 2020 Nov 30. pii: AEM.02519-20. doi: 10.1128/AEM.02519-20. PubMed 33257311.
Backbone
  Vector backbone: pBSV2G_2
  Backbone manufacturer: CJW lab
  Vector type: Bacterial Expression, CRISPR
Growth in bacteria
  Bacterial resistance: Gentamicin, 10 μg/mL
  Growth temperature: 30°C
  Growth strain: DH5alpha
  Copy number: High Copy
Gene/Insert
  Gene/Insert name: sgRNAflaB
  gRNA/shRNA sequence: AAAATTTAAATTTCTGACTT
  Species: Synthetic
  Promoter: P0031
  Cloning method: Restriction Enzyme; 5′ cloning site Unknown (unknown if destroyed); 3′ cloning site Unknown (unknown if destroyed)
  Sequencing primers: 5′ Unknown
Terms and licenses: Academic/Nonprofit Terms; Industry Terms: Not Available to Industry
How to cite: pBSV2G_P0031-sgRNAflaB was a gift from Christine Jacobs-Wagner (Addgene plasmid # 149630 ; http://n2t.net/addgene:149630 ; RRID:Addgene_149630)
