[The description below was written by a language model from this plasmid's Addgene catalogue record and pLannotate feature annotations shown in this document.]
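Description:
pBSV2G_P0031-sgRNAflaB is a 5,717 bp bacterial expression and CRISPR plasmid built on the pBSV2G_2 backbone and intended to express a single guide RNA in Borrelia burgdorferi. It is propagated in E. coli through a high-copy ColE1/pUC-type origin and selected with gentamicin through the aacC1 gentamicin acetyltransferase gene (GmR). The two sequence records, one from the depositor and one from repository sequencing, have the same length and the same set of annotated features, differing only in where numbering starts. About 2 kb of the plasmid carries no meaningful annotation. Any Borrelia replication functions of the backbone would presumably lie there, but the feature table does not identify them. The 17-nt "ADH1 promoter" hit in that region is almost certainly a spurious match.

The payload is a synthetic sgRNA targeting flaB, made up of a 20-nt spacer joined to the Streptococcus pyogenes Cas9 guide RNA scaffold and driven by the P0031 promoter. The annotated fragment of the B. burgdorferi Y032 coding sequence, lying in reverse orientation just upstream of the scaffold, probably reflects the native genomic region from which this promoter was taken. Similarly, the hslU fragment directly upstream of GmR is likely Borrelia-derived sequence driving the resistance marker, though the record does not say so. The sgRNA cassette is flanked by remnants of a lac/lacZα cloning region: a lacI fragment, CAP site, lac promoter and operator, and a lacZα fragment.

No Cas9 or dCas9 gene is annotated, so the plasmid supplies only the guide. It belongs to a CRISPR interference platform for selective downregulation of gene expression in B. burgdorferi, in which the nuclease-dead Cas9 would have to come from another source.
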