Features (pLannotate 1.2.2; 11 found; start..end, strand, type, name):
     71..659     +  rep_origin     ori: high-copy-number ColE1/pMB1/pBR322/pUC origin of replication
   1626..1642    -  promoter       ADH1 promoter (fragment): S. cerevisiae ADH1; promoter for alcohol dehydrogenase 1
   4031..4123    +  CDS            lacI (fragment): lac repressor; lacI; The lac repressor binds to the lac operator to inhibit transcription in E. coli. This inhibition can be relieved by adding lactose or isopropyl-β-D-thiogalactopyranoside (IPTG).
   4136..4157    +  protein_bind   CAP binding site: CAP binding activates transcription in the presence of cAMP. E. coli catabolite activator protein
   4172..4202    +  promoter       lac promoter: promoter for the E. coli lac operon
   4210..4226    +  protein_bind   lac operator: The lac repressor binds to the lac operator to inhibit transcription in E. coli. This inhibition can be relieved by adding lactose or isopropyl-β-D-thiogalactopyranoside (IPTG). lac repressor encoded by lacI
   4270..4398    -  CDS            Y032_BORBU (fragment): Protein predicted: Swiss-Prot protein existence level 4. From Borrelia burgdorferi (strain ATCC 35210 / B31 / CIP 102532 / DSM 4680).
   4476..4551    +  misc_RNA       gRNA scaffold: guide RNA scaffold for the Streptococcus pyogenes CRISPR/Cas9 system
   4568..4722    +  CDS            lacZα (fragment): LacZα fragment of β-galactosidase; lacZ fragment
   4741..5115    +  CDS            hslU (fragment): HSLU_BORBU - Protein inferred from homology: Swiss-Prot protein existence level 3. ATPase subunit of a proteasome-like degradation complex; this subunit has chaperone activity. The binding of ATP and its subsequent hydrolysis by HslU are essential for unfolding of protein substrates subsequently hydrolyzed by HslV. HslU recognizes the N-terminal part of its protein substrates and unfolds these before they are guided to HslV for hydrolysis. From Borrelia burgdorferi (strain ATCC 35210 / B31 / CIP 102532 / DSM 4680).
   5152..5685    +  CDS            GmR: gentamycin acetyltransferase; aacC1; confers resistance to gentamycin
>Addgene plasmid #149630 | pBSV2G_P0031-sgRNAflaB | depositor full sequence | sequence record 292408 | pBSV2G_P0031-sgRNAflaB sequence 5717 bps
CCAAAATCCCTTAACGTGAGTTTTCGTTCCACTGAGCGTCAGACCCCGTAGAAAAGATCAAAGGATCTTC
TTGAGATCCTTTTTTTCTGCGCGTAATCTGCTGCTTGCAAACAAAAAAACCACCGCTACCAGCGGTGGTT
TGTTTGCCGGATCAAGAGCTACCAACTCTTTTTCCGAAGGTAACTGGCTTCAGCAGAGCGCAGATACCAA
ATACTGTCCTTCTAGTGTAGCCGTAGTTAGGCCACCACTTCAAGAACTCTGTAGCACCGCCTACATACCT
CGCTCTGCTAATCCTGTTACCAGTGGCTGCTGCCAGTGGCGATAAGTCGTGTCTTACCGGGTTGGACTCA
AGACGATAGTTACCGGATAAGGCGCAGCGGTCGGGCTGAACGGGGGGTTCGTGCACACAGCCCAGCTTGG
AGCGAACGACCTACACCGAACTGAGATACCTACAGCGTGAGCTATGAGAAAGCGCCACGCTTCCCGAAGG
GAGAAAGGCGGACAGGTATCCGGTAAGCGGCAGGGTCGGAACAGGAGAGCGCACGAGGGAGCTTCCAGGG
GGAAACGCCTGGTATCTTTATAGTCCTGTCGGGTTTCGCCACCTCTGACTTGAGCGTCGATTTTTGTGAT
GCTCGTCAGGGGGGCGGAGCCTATGGAAAAACGCCAGCAACGCGGCCTTTTTACGGTTCCTGGGCTTTTG
CTGGCCTTTTGCTCACATGTTCTTTCCTGCACTAGATCCCCGGCAAGTTCATCCTTAGGGTTTCCATATC
TCTTAAAAAGTCAATTTCTGCTTGATTAATTTCTTGTGGATTATTGTTTTTGCGGTTTTTCATTTTTTAT
CTCCTTGAGTATTGAATTTTTTCTTATATATAAATATATAGCAAAAACTATTTTTGCCAACTTTTTTACA
AAAAATTTTTTATTAAAACACTTAGGGCTTTGCTAAATTCTCTTTTAAAAGAACTTAGTAAAGCCCTATG
GATTTAAGAACTGATTATACTTACGTAGTAAAAATACTACAGATATTAATAGTATAGACCATATCAAAAT
CATAATCAATTTATATTTATCTAAAATTGTAGTCCATACAAAATACAAAAAAATTAGGTTTTTCTAAATT
CTATTTTAAAAGAACTTAGTAACACCTAATCTCTAAATTACTTACAAAATTCTAAAATTAGATTTTTAGT
TCTTCATATTTCTTTAAAAGTTTTTTAAGAAAATCTTTTTGATTTTCAAAAATTTCATGCATCATAAAAC
TAGTAAATTTGGATTTTTTTTTGTAAAAATCATAACTTTCTTGGGTTTTAAGTTGAAATCTTAATGGTTT
TATTGGATTTTGCCTAGATTTTTTTAACGCCGGACTTTCTTTATCTTTTATAAAATTATAAGAATTTTTA
ATACCATTTTCTATTAAATAATCTTCTTTTATAAGCCCCTCTTGCAGTGCAGTTGCTAATCTTAAATACT
TATACGCTTGAGTTTTTGCTACATCAAAGTCTTTTATAAAATCAAGAAAAGTTTTATAACCATCAAATTT
ATAATATTGATTATCTTTTATTTCTTTTAAAATTTTAATATTTTCCACCCTGTGGAATATTTCTTTTTTG
AAATTGTCATTTAACTTTTCCTTTAGTGTCTTGTAATAAGAAATTTTACTTTCATTAATCATTAAATTTT
GTTCAACATAAGTATCTATCTTTTTTGTTAAAACTTTAACAACACGTTTTTTTTCCATAAAAATTTTCCT
TTATTTTTGCAACATTTTCCTTAATTGATATAATTGTTACTATTTTAGATTTTTTAATATCCACTTAAGA
ATTAATCCCTCACTAGAATATTTTTTATTATAGAATTCATATACATGTTTTTCTAAATCTATAAATTTAT
CAACAATTGCTTTATTATAGGGTGTATCTATCTTTTCTTTTCTTAATAATCGTCTCATATTCTTTAAATA
ACAACAAACACTGCCGGTTTTAAACCTAAATTCTATGTAATATATTTTTGAAAAAGTATATACATTTTCA
ACCCCGTTTATTTCATACTTTACAAAAACATTATTTATTGGTTTTCTATAACCATAGTAAATGCCTAAAA
ATTTGTCCCCGTCTTTCATAGGATATAGATAAAGTTTTTGAATCTCTGATTTATCTAATAATTTTTCAAA
AAAAATTATACACCGCTTTTGTTTGTTACTAACTACTCTATGCAATGCCTTTAATATTTTTGTGTGATAT
ATATTTTTATCACCTTTTTTTTCTTTCAGCAGGAAGATACTTTCTTTTGGAAATTTAATTTTTTGTTCAT
TTATTCTTGCAGCCTTAAGTCCGATTTTCATATTTAATCCTTATATAGCCTTTCTATTTAATTCTTTTAA
ACTCAATAAACTTTTTTGGTTTTTCATTAGTTCTAATAATTCGCAATAATATGTGCAAAACACTTTATTG
TATTCTATTTTCTTTTGGTTATTCAAATATTCTTTTATAATTGGCTTTAGAAGTTCAATATTTACTTCTT
TTTTTAGTTGTTCAATAAGGATATTGAAAATGTTTGTTTTTAAATCTTGATAATTTTGTTGAGAATTTTC
TTTTTTTCTTTCAATTGACTTCTCTAATTTACGCTTTATATTGTTTAAATCGCTATATTTATGACTTTCA
ATAATAAAATGAGGCTTAAATTTGTAATTTTCGTATATTTTTTGGAAACTTGTTTCTAATTGTTTAGAAT
TATATTCATTTTTTTCAAATTCTTTTTGAGTGTTGCATAGAATTTCCTTTAATTTTTCTTGTTTTTCTTT
CATACAAGATTTAGTAAAATGTATATTTTTATTTTTTAGTAATTTAATTTCTATTATTTTTATGATTTTA
AGTATTTTGATTATATTATCTTTATCAATATTTAAATTGAATAAAATTGTAAGAAAAATTGAAAGAATTT
TTTTACATAAAAAGTTACATTTATTGAAGTAATTTCTTACTTGATACTTTTCTATTTCATTAATCTTTCT
TTCTTCTTTTATATTATTTTTATTATTTAAACACTCCTTTAAATCTACACTCCCATTTTTAGTAAATCTA
TCTTTAAGGCCCCTTGAAACTCTATTTTGAAATCTTAAATCTTTTTTTTCTTGAAAGTATTTATAGATTT
TTTGGTAACATTCTTTTTTTGAAAAATTAAGTTGATAGTATATTTCGGTCCCCAAATTTACCCCTAAGTG
TTTGTGATAATTAGTTGTGACTTTAAATTCTTTTTCTAATTTGTAAAGGTAATTTTGCAGTGTTTTTAGT
TTAACGGGTGTTTGACTATTTCTTTTAAGGTTTTCATTAAAGTAATAGAGTATGTTTTTTTGTGTGTATT
TCTTATATGTTTTATTTATGTACGCTAGTGTTGAGATAAGAACTACTAATTTATACTGTAATTTATTGTA
GCAAGTTGTGGTTTTACTGGTTTTGTTTATATTAGATAAGTTTTCCATTTATAGCTCCTTGAATACCGGA
TTTTTTATCTATAAAGTATATATATCACAATTTTGATTTAAAAGTAAATTCTTTTTTTAAAAATACAAAA
ATTTTTTATAAATTATATAGACCATGATATTGTATTAATACTAATTGATTTTAATTTAAGGTTGAACTAA
AATAAACATAGTTTTGTAGAAAATAATTTTTCATTATTTTGCTACTTGATATTGGATCGTAAAAATATTA
GGGCTTTACAAAGTTCTTTTAAAAGAGAATTAGTAAAGCCCTAAGTCTTTTAATAAAAAATTTTTTGTAA
AAAAGTTGGCAAAAATAGTTTTTGCTATATATTTATATATAAGAAAAAATTCAATACTCAAGGAGATAAA
AAATGGAAAACTTAAACAATAATCCACAAAAAATTAATCAAATAAATAAGCAAACTAATTTTATTGGTTT
TGAAAATTTTATAGAACTTGATAATCAAGTTAATCAAACTAAAGAAAAAAGTAAATTAAGTAAGATAGGT
AAGAAATTACCCGGAATAAGCAGTCAAGTCTAGTGCGGCCGCGCCCAATACGCAAACCGCCTCTCCCCGC
GCGTTGGCCGATTCATTAATGCAGCTGGCACGACAGGTTTCCCGACTGGAAAGCGGGCAGTGAGCGCAAC
GCAATTAATGTGAGTTAGCTCACTCATTAGGCACCCCAGGCTTTACACTTTATGCTTCCGGCTCGTATGT
TGTGTGGAATTGTGAGCGGATAACAATTTCACACAGGAAACAGCTATGACATGATTACGAATTCGAGCTC
GTTGATATTAAACTTAAAAGCAATATTATTGTTGTAAGAAATACGTAAACCTTAGGCTCTATTCCTAGGA
TTGGCTTTAATTTAACTTCAAAAAGCTCAACATTTGAATTCTCGTCAACCTCTTTCATCTTTTAAAGTAT
AGAAAAGTATTTAAATAAGTGTCAATATTTTGTATTATTTAATTGAAAATTTAAATTTCTGACTTGTTTT
AGAGCTAGAAATAGCAAGTTAAAATAAGGCTAGTCCGTTATCAACTTGAAAAAGTGGCACCGAGTCGGTG
CTTTTTTTGAAGCTTGGCACTGGCCGTCGTTTTACAACGTCGTGACTGGGAAAACCCTGGCGTTACCCAA
CTTAATCGCCTTGCAGCACATCCCCCTTTCGCCAGCTGGCGTAATAGCGAAGAGGCCCGCACCGATCGCC
CTTCCCAACAGTTGCGCAGCCTGAATGGCGAATGGCGCGGCCGCCCTAGGTTAATACCCGAGCTTCAAGG
AAGATTTCCTATTAAGGTTGAACTTAAGAGCTTAAGCATAGACGATTTGAAAAAAATTTTAAAACAAACA
AAAAATTCTTTAATAAAACAATATGTTGCGATGTTTAAGGTTTATGATTTAGATTTAAAGTTTAGTGAGG
AAGCTATAGATAGAATTGCAGAGCTTACTTTTAATATGAATCTTGAGAGTGAAAATCTTGGTGCCAGAAG
ACTTCACGGTGTTATGGAAATAGTGCTTGCAGATCTTTTTTTTGAAGTGCCTGGCAGTAAGTTGAAAAAA
TTTGAAATAAACTTGGACTATGTTAATAAAAAAATACAAATTAACGAACAAAAAGATTTGAATTATTATA
TAATTTAGTTAAAAGCAATTTTAAATGAGGGAGGTTTCCATATGTTACGCAGCAGCAACGATGTTACGCA
GCAGGGCAGTCGCCCTAAAACAAAGTTAGGTGGCTCAAGTATGGGCATCATTCGCACATGTAGGCTCGGC
CCTGACCAAGTCAAATCCATGCGGGCTGCTCTTGATCTTTTCGGTCGTGAGTTCGGAGACGTAGCCACCT
ACTCCCAACATCAGCCGGACTCCGATTACCTCGGGAACTTGCTCCGTAGTAAGACATTCATCGCGCTTGC
TGCCTTCGACCAAGAAGCGGTTGTTGGCGCTCTCGCGGCTTACGTTCTGCCCAGGTTTGAGCAGCCGCGT
AGTGAGATCTATATCTATGATCTCGCAGTCTCCGGCGAGCACCGGAGGCAGGGCATTGCCACCGCGCTCA
TCAATCTCCTCAAGCATGAGGCCAACGCGCTTGGTGCTTATGTGATCTACGTGCAAGCAGATTACGGTGA
CGATCCCGCAGTGGCTCTCTATACAAAGTTGGGCATACGGGAAGAAGTGATGCACTTTGATATCGACCCA
AGTACCGCCACCTAACAATTCGTTCAAGCCGAGATCGGCTTACGCGT
