Features (pLannotate 1.2.2; 11 found; start..end, strand, type, name):
   1060..1152    +  CDS            lacI (fragment): lac repressor; lacI; The lac repressor binds to the lac operator to inhibit transcription in E. coli. This inhibition can be relieved by adding lactose or isopropyl-β-D-thiogalactopyranoside (IPTG).
   1165..1186    +  protein_bind   CAP binding site: CAP binding activates transcription in the presence of cAMP. E. coli catabolite activator protein
   1201..1231    +  promoter       lac promoter: promoter for the E. coli lac operon
   1239..1255    +  protein_bind   lac operator: The lac repressor binds to the lac operator to inhibit transcription in E. coli. This inhibition can be relieved by adding lactose or isopropyl-β-D-thiogalactopyranoside (IPTG). lac repressor encoded by lacI
   1299..1427    -  CDS            Y032_BORBU (fragment): Protein predicted: Swiss-Prot protein existence level 4. From Borrelia burgdorferi (strain ATCC 35210 / B31 / CIP 102532 / DSM 4680).
   1505..1580    +  misc_RNA       gRNA scaffold: guide RNA scaffold for the Streptococcus pyogenes CRISPR/Cas9 system
   1597..1751    +  CDS            lacZα (fragment): LacZα fragment of β-galactosidase; lacZ fragment
   1770..2144    +  CDS            hslU (fragment): HSLU_BORBU - Protein inferred from homology: Swiss-Prot protein existence level 3. ATPase subunit of a proteasome-like degradation complex; this subunit has chaperone activity. The binding of ATP and its subsequent hydrolysis by HslU are essential for unfolding of protein substrates subsequently hydrolyzed by HslV. HslU recognizes the N-terminal part of its protein substrates and unfolds these before they are guided to HslV for hydrolysis. From Borrelia burgdorferi (strain ATCC 35210 / B31 / CIP 102532 / DSM 4680).
   2181..2714    +  CDS            GmR: gentamycin acetyltransferase; aacC1; confers resistance to gentamycin
   2817..3405    +  rep_origin     ori: high-copy-number ColE1/pMB1/pBR322/pUC origin of replication
   4371..4387    -  promoter       ADH1 promoter (fragment): S. cerevisiae ADH1; promoter for alcohol dehydrogenase 1
>Addgene plasmid #149630 | pBSV2G_P0031-sgRNAflaB | addgene full sequence | sequence record 311094 | Addgene NGS Result
TTTCTTACTTGATACTTTTCTATTTCATTAATCTTTCTTTCTTCTTTTATATTATTTTTATTATTTAAAC
ACTCCTTTAAATCTACACTCCCATTTTTAGTAAATCTATCTTTAAGGCCCCTTGAAACTCTATTTTGAAA
TCTTAAATCTTTTTTTTCTTGAAAGTATTTATAGATTTTTTGGTAACATTCTTTTTTTGAAAAATTAAGT
TGATAGTATATTTCGGTCCCCAAATTTACCCCTAAGTGTTTGTGATAATTAGTTGTGACTTTAAATTCTT
TTTCTAATTTGTAAAGGTAATTTTGCAGTGTTTTTAGTTTAACGGGTGTTTGACTATTTCTTTTAAGGTT
TTCATTAAAGTAATAGAGTATGTTTTTTTGTGTGTATTTCTTATATGTTTTATTTATGTACGCTAGTGTT
GAGATAAGGACTACTAATTTATACTGTAATTTATTGTAGCAAGTTGTGGTTTTACTGGTTTTGTTTATAT
TAGATAAGTTTTCCATTTATAGCTCCTTGAATACCGGATTTTTTATCTATAAAGTATATATATCACAATT
TTGATTTAAAAGTAAATTCTTTTTTTAAAAATACAAAAATTTTTTATAAATTATATAGACCATGATATTG
TATTAATACTAATTGATTTTAATTTAAGGTTGAACTAAAATAAACATAGTTTTGTAGAAAATAATTTTTC
ATTATTTTGCTACTTGATATTGGATCGTAAAAATATTAGGGCTTTACAAAGTTCTTTTAAAAGAGAATTT
AGTAAAGCCCTAAGTCTTTTAATAAAAAATTTTTTGTAAAAAAGTTGGCAAAAATAGTTTTTGCTATATA
TTTATATATAAGAAAAAATTCAATACTCAAGGAGATAAAAAATGGAAAACTTAAACAATAATCCACAAAA
AATTAATCAAATAAATAAGCAAACTAATTTTATTGGTTTTGAAAATTTTATAGAACTTGATAATCAAGTT
AATCAAACTAAAGAAAAAAGTAAATTAAGTAAGATAGGTAAGAAATTACCCGGAATAAGCAGTCAAGTCT
AGTGCGGCCGCGCCCAATACGCAAACCGCCTCTCCCCGCGCGTTGGCCGATTCATTAATGCAGCTGGCAC
GACAGGTTTCCCGACTGGAAAGCGGGCAGTGAGCGCAACGCAATTAATGTGAGTTAGCTCACTCATTAGG
CACCCCAGGCTTTACACTTTATGCTTCCGGCTCGTATGTTGTGTGGAATTGTGAGCGGATAACAATTTCA
CACAGGAAACAGCTATGACATGATTACGAATTCGAGCTCGTTGATATTAAACTTAAAAGCAATATTATTG
TTGTAAGAAATACGTAAACCTTAGGCTCTATTCCTAGGATTGGCTTTAATTTAACTTCAAAAAGCTCAAC
ATTTGAATTCTCGTCAACCTCTTTCATCTTTTAAAGTATAGAAAAGTATTTAAATAAGTGTCAATATTTT
GTATTATTTAATTGAAAATTTAAATTTCTGACTTGTTTTAGAGCTAGAAATAGCAAGTTAAAATAAGGCT
AGTCCGTTATCAACTTGAAAAAGTGGCACCGAGTCGGTGCTTTTTTTGAAGCTTGGCACTGGCCGTCGTT
TTACAACGTCGTGACTGGGAAAACCCTGGCGTTACCCAACTTAATCGCCTTGCAGCACATCCCCCTTTCG
CCAGCTGGCGTAATAGCGAAGAGGCCCGCACCGATCGCCCTTCCCAACAGTTGCGCAGCCTGAATGGCGA
ATGGCGCGGCCGCCCTAGGTTAATACCCGAGCTTCAAGGAAGATTTCCTATTAAGGTTGAACTTAAGAGC
TTAAGCATAGACGATTTGAAAAAAATTTTAAAACAAACAAAAAATTCTTTAATAAAACAATATGTTGCGA
TGTTTAAGGTTTATGATTTAGATTTAAAGTTTAGTGAGGAAGCTATAGATAGAATTGCAGAGCTTACTTT
TAATATGAATCTTGAGAGTGAAAATCTTGGTGCCAGAAGACTTCACGGTGTTATGGAAATAGTGCTTGCA
GATCTTTTTTTTGAAGTGCCTGGCAGTAAGTTGAAAAAATTTGAAATAAACTTGGACTATGTTAATAAAA
AAATACAAATTAACGAACAAAAAGATTTGAATTATTATATAATTTAGTTAAAAGCAATTTTAAATGAGGG
AGGTTTCCATATGTTACGCAGCAGCAACGATGTTACGCAGCAGGGCAGTCGCCCTAAAACAAAGTTAGGT
GGCTCAAGTATGGGCATCATTCGCACATGTAGGCTCGGCCCTGACCAAGTCAAATCCATGCGGGCTGCTC
TTGATCTTTTCGGTCGTGAGTTCGGAGACGTAGCCACCTACTCCCAACATCAGCCGGACTCCGATTACCT
CGGGAACTTGCTCCGTAGTAAGACATTCATCGCGCTTGCTGCCTTCGACCAAGAAGCGGTTGTTGGCGCT
CTCGCGGCTTACGTTCTGCCCAAGTTTGAGCAGCCGCGTAGTGAGATCTATATCTATGATCTCGCAGTCT
CCGGCGAGCACCGGAGGCAGGGCATTGCCACCGCGCTCATCAATCTCCTCAAGCATGAGGCCAACGCGCT
TGGTGCTTATGTGATCTACGTGCAAGCAGATTACGGTGACGATCCCGCAGTGGCTCTCTATACAAAGTTG
GGCATACGGGAAGAAGTGATGCACTTTGATATCGACCCAAGTACCGCCACCTAACAATTCGTTCAAGCCG
AGATCGGCTTACGCGTCCAAAATCCCTTAACGTGAGTTTTCGTTCCACTGAGCGTCAGACCCCGTAGAAA
AGATCAAAGGATCTTCTTGAGATCCTTTTTTTCTGCGCGTAATCTGCTGCTTGCAAACAAAAAAACCACC
GCTACCAGCGGTGGTTTGTTTGCCGGATCAAGAGCTACCAACTCTTTTTCCGAAGGTAACTGGCTTCAGC
AGAGCGCAGATACCAAATACTGTTCTTCTAGTGTAGCCGTAGTTAGGCCACCACTTCAAGAACTCTGTAG
CACCGCCTACATACCTCGCTCTGCTAATCCTGTTACCAGTGGCTGCTGCCAGTGGCGATAAGTCGTGTCT
TACCGGGTTGGACTCAAGACGATAGTTACCGGATAAGGCGCAGCGGTCGGGCTGAACGGGGGGTTCGTGC
ACACAGCCCAGCTTGGAGCGAACGACCTACACCGAACTGAGATACCTACAGCGTGAGCTATGAGAAAGCG
CCACGCTTCCCGAAGGGAGAAAGGCGGACAGGTATCCGGTAAGCGGCAGGGTCGGAACAGGAGAGCGCAC
GAGGGAGCTTCCAGGGGGAAACGCCTGGTATCTTTATAGTCCTGTCGGGTTTCGCCACCTCTGACTTGAG
CGTCGATTTTTGTGATGCTCGTCAGGGGGGCGGAGCCTATGGAAAAACGCCAGCAACGCGGCCTTTTTAC
GGTTCCTGGCCTTTTGCTGGCCTTTTGCTCACATGTTCTTTCCTGCACTAGATCCCCGGCAAGTTCATCC
TTAGGGTTTTCATATCTCTTAAAAAGTCAATTTCTGCTTGATTAATTTCTTGTGGATTATTGTTTTTGCG
GTTTTTCATTTTTTATCTCCTTGAGTATTGAATTTTTTCTTATATATAAAATATAGCAAAAACTATTTTT
GCCAACTTTTTTACAAAAAATTTTTTATTAAAACACTTAGGGCTTTGCTAAATTCTCTTTTAAAAGAACT
TAGTAAAGCCCTATGGATTTAAGAACTGATTATACTTACGTAGTAAAAATACTACAGATATTAATAGTAT
AGACCATATCAAAATCATAATCAATTTATATTTATCTAAAATTGTGGTCCATACAAAATACAAAAAAATT
AGGTTTTTCTAAATTCTATTTTAAAAGAACTTAGTAACACCTAATCTCTAAATTACTTACAAAATTCTAA
AATTAGATTTTTAGTTCTTCATATTTCTTTAAAAGTTTTTTAAGAAAATCTTTTTGATTTTCAAAAATTT
CATGCATCATAAAACTAGTAAATTTGGATTTTTTTTTGTAAAAATCATAACTTTCTTGGGTTTTAAGTTG
AAATCTTAATGGTTTTATTGGATTTTGCCTAGATTTTTTTAACGCCGGACTTTCTTTATCTTTTATAAAA
TTATAAGAATTTTTAATACCATTTTCTATTAAATAATCTTCTTTTATAAGCCCCTCTTGCAGTGCAGTTG
CTAATCTTAAATACTTATACGCTTGAGTTTTTGCTACATCAAAGTCTTTTATAAAATCAAGAAAAGTTTT
ATAACCATCAAATTTATAATATTGATTATCTTTTATTTCTTTTAAAATTTTAATATTTTCCACCCTGTGG
AATATTTCTTTTTTGAAATTGTCATTTAACTTTTCCTTTAGTGTCTTGTAATAAGAAATTTTACTTTCAT
TAATCATTAAATTTTGTTCAACATAAGTATCTATCTTTTTTGTTAAAACTTTAACAACACGTTTTTTTTC
CATAAAAATTTTCCTTTATTTTTGCAACATTTTCCTTAATTGATATAATTGTTACTATTTTAGATTTTTT
AATATCCACTTAAGAATTAATCCCTCACTAGAATATTTTTTATTATAGAATTCATATACATGTTTTTCTA
AATCTATAAATTTATCAACAATTGCTTTATTATAGGGTGTATCTATCTTTTCTTTTCTTAATAATCGTCT
CATATTCTTTAAATAACAACAAACACTGCCGGTTTTAAACCTAAATTCTATGTAATATATTTTTGAAAAA
GTATATACATTTTCAACCCCGTTTATTTCATACTTTACAAAAACATTATTTATTGGTTTTCTATAACCAT
AGTAAATGCCTAAAAATTTGTCCCCGTCTTTCATAGGATATAGATAAAGTTTTTGAATCTCTGATTTATC
TAATAATTTTTCAAAAAAAATTATACACCGCTTTTGTTTGTTACTAACTACTCTATGCAATGCCTTTAAT
ATTTTTGTGTGATATATATTTTTATCACCTTTTTTTTCTTTCAGCAGGAAGATACTTTCTTTTGGAAATT
TAATTTTTTGTTCATTTATTCTTGCAGCCTTAAGTCCGATTTTCATATTTAATCCTTATATAGCCTTTCT
ATTTAATTCTTTTAAACTCAATAAACTTTTTTGGTTTTTCATTAGTTCTAATAATTCGCAATAATATGTG
CAAAACACTTTATTGTATTCTATTTTCTTTTGGTTATTCAAATATTCTTTTATAATTGGCTTTAGAAGTT
CAATATTTACTTCTTTTTTTAGTTGTTCAATAAGGATATTGAAAATGTTTGTTTTTAAATCTTGATAATT
TTGTTGAGAATTTTCTTTTTTTCTTTCAATTGACTTCTCTAATTTACGCTTTATATTGTTTAAATCGCTA
TATTTATGACTTTCAATAATAAAATGAGGCTTAAATTTGTAATTTTCGTATATTTTTTGGAAACTTGTTT
CTAATTGTTTAGAATTATATTCATTTTTTTCAAATTCTTTTTGAGTGTTGCATAGAATTTCCTTTAATTT
TTCTTGTTTTTCTTTCATACAAGATTTAGTAAAATGTATATTTTTATTTTTTAGTAATTTAATTTCTATT
ATTTTTATGATTTTAAGTATTTTGATTATATTATCTTTATCAATATTTAMAKTGAATAAAATTGTAAGAA
AAATTGAAAGAATTTTTTTACATAAAAAGTTACATTTATTGAAGTAA
